>Addgene plasmid #115373 | LOC5570884 Cardioacceleratory peptide receptor | addgene full sequence | sequence record 221251 | Addgene NGS Result
GTGTGTCAGTTAGGGTGTGGAAAGTCCCCAGGCTCCCCAGCAGGCAGAAGTATGCAAAGCATGCATCTCA
ATTAGTCAGCAACCAGGTGTGGAAAGTCCCCAGGCTCCCCAGCAGGCAGAAGTATGCAAAGCATGCATCT
CAATTAGTCAGCAACCATAGTCCCGCCCCTAACTCCGCCCATCCCGCCCCTAACTCCGCCCAGTTCCGCC
CATTCTCCGCCCCATGGCTGACTAATTTTTTTTATTTATGCAGAGGCCGAGGCCGCCTCGGCCTCTGAGC
TATTCCAGAAGTAGTGAGGAGGCTTTTTTGGAGGCCTAGGCTTTTGCAAAAAGCTCCTCGATCGAGGGGC
TCGCATCTCTCCTTCACGCGCCCGCCGCCCTACCTGAGGCCGCCATCCACGCCGGTTGAGTCGCGTTCTG
CCGCCTCCCGCCTGTGGTGCCTCCTGAACTGCGTCCGCCGTCTAGGTAAGTTTAAAGCTCAGGTCGAGAC
CGGGCCTTTGTCCGGCGCTCCCTTGGAGCCTACCTAGACTCAGCCGGCTCTCCACGCTTTGCCTGACCCT
GCTTGCTCAACTCTACGTCTTTGTTTCGTTTTCTGTTCTGCGCCGTTACAGATCCAAGCTCTGAAAAACC
AGAAAGTTAACTGGTAAGTTTAGTCTTTTTGTCTTTTATTTCAGGTCCCGGATCCGGTGGTGGTGCAAAT
CAAAGAACTGCTCCTCAGTGGATGTTGCCTTTACTTCTAGGCCTGTACGGAAGTGTTACTTCTGCTCTAA
AAGCTGCGGAATTCCGGAATTTCCTCGAGATGTATCTAGTTAAGGAAAACCTGGTGATAAGTGATGTGGA
GGCGTCCTTGGGCACGGGACTCAAGGGCGATGAACTGCTGGGAAACCCATTTACCACTACGACTGGCGAA
ATGCGGCTCGGGACGGAACAGCTGGAGCTCAACAGTACCGAATACGGGTCGAATGATGTGCAACTGTCCA
GCATGGATGAAAGTGCCCTGAGGACAAACGACACGACTCTCAACAGCACCGAGCAAGTGATTGATAGCTT
CTACTTTTACGAGACTGAACAATTTGCAGTATTATGGATTCTATTTATAGTGATTGTACTAGGGAACTTG
GCTGTGCTGGTGACGTTGTTCATGAACAAGAACCGGAAATCGAGAATGAATTTCTTCATCAAGCAACTTG
CCATCGCAGATCTCAGCGTTGGACTGCTGAGCGTGCTGACGGATATCGTGCAGAGGATTACCATTTCCTG
GCTGGCGGGCAATGTGGCCTGCAAAGTGATACGTTTTATCCAGGTGTGGGTCACGTACGCATCCACCTAC
GTTTTGGTGGCCCTCAGCATCGACCGATACGATGCAATAACTCATCCGATGAACTTTTCCGGATGCTGGA
AGAGAGCTAGAAGACTGGTGGGAGCTGCGTGGGGTTTCAGCGCTATATTTTCTTCGCCCATGTTCTATCT
GTACGAGGAACGTGTCATTCAAGATCAACTTCAATGTTGGATTGACCTGGGTAACGCACTTCGGTGGCAG
CTTTACATGTGTTGGGTGGCCACTTCGCTGTTTGTGATACCAGCCTTCATCATTTCGGCTTGTTATGTGA
TAATCATCAAAACCATTTGGTCAAAAGGTTCGGTACTCGGTCCGGTTGGTGGAAAATACCGATACCGAAA
CGGAAGTGCCGAGCTGGCGAGGCGGAGGGCCAGTTCCCGTGGCATCATCCCGAAGGCAAAAGTGAAAACC
GTCAAAATGACCATCGTTATCGTGATCGTGTTTGTACTCTGCTGGTCACCGTACATCGTGTTCGATTTGC
TACAGGTCTTCGAGCAAATTCCGAAAACTCAAACCAACATCGCCATCGCGACCTTCATCCAAAGTCTGGC
GCCGCTCAACTCAGCAGCTAATCCGCTGATCTACTGCCTTTTCTCGACGCACTTCGTCAAAACGTTAAAA
AGACTGCCTCCATTTCGATGGCTTTTCTCGTCCGGACTTTGTGGGTCTCCGCCGGATGAGGTCGTGTCTC
ACAATGGCAGTGGGCAAACGAGTAGCAGTCGACTACGGAATCATCACAGCAGCGATTCGATGCGAACTCT
CACCACTTCGCTAACGACCTCCACTCGAAGGCCAGCCACCATCATTCGAACGTCTAGGGTAATTATTTAG
GCGGCCGCTAGACTAGTCTAGAGAAAAAACCTCCCACACCTCCCCCTGAACCTGAAACATAAAATGAATG
CAATTGTTGTTGTTAACTTGTTTATTGCAGCTTATAATGGTTACAAATAAAGCAATAGCATCACAAATTT
CACAAATAAAGCATTTTTTTCACTGCATTCTAGTTGTGGTTTGTCCAAACTCATCAATGTATCTTATCAT
GTCTGGATCCCCGGGTACCGAGCTCGAATTAATTCCTCTTCCGCTTCCTCGCTCACTGACTCGCTGCGCT
CGGTCGTTCGGCTGCGGCGAGCGGTATCAGCTCACTCAAAGGCGGTAATACGGTTATCCACAGAATCAGG
GGATAACGCAGGAAAGAACATGTGAGCAAAAGGCCAGCAAAAGGCCAGGAACCGTAAAAAGGCCGCGTTG
CTGGCGTTTTTCCATAGGCTCCGCCCCCCTGACGAGCATCACAAAAATCGACGCTCAAGTCAGAGGTGGC
GAAACCCGACAGGACTATAAAGATACCAGGCGTTTCCCCCTGGAAGCTCCCTCGTGCGCTCTCCTGTTCC
GACCCTGCCGCTTACCGGATACCTGTCCGCCTTTCTCCCTTCGGGAAGCGTGGCGCTTTCTCATAGCTCA
CGCTGTAGGTATCTCAGTTCGGTGTAGGTCGTTCGCTCCAAGCTGGGCTGTGTGCACGAACCCCCCGTTC
AGCCCGACCGCTGCGCCTTATCCGGTAACTATCGTCTTGAGTCCAACCCGGTAAGACACGACTTATCGCC
ACTGGCAGCAGCCACTGGTAACAGGATTAGCAGAGCGAGGTATGTAGGCGGTGCTACAGAGTTCTTGAAG
TGGTGGCCTAACTACGGCTACACTAGAAGAACAGTATTTGGTATCTGCGCTCTGCTGAAGCCAGTTACCT
TCGGAAAAAGAGTTGGTAGCTCTTGATCCGGCAAACAAACCACCGCTGGTAGCGGTGGTTTTTTTGTTTG
CAAGCAGCAGATTACGCGCAGAAAAAAAGGATCTCAAGAAGATCCTTTGATCTTTTCTACGGGGTCTGAC
GCTCAGTGGAACGAAAACTCACGTTAAGGGATTTTGGTCATGAGATTATCAAAAAGGATCTTCACCTAGA
TCCTTTTAAATTAAAAATGAAGTTTTAAATCAATCTAAAGTATATATGAGTAAACTTGGTCTGACAGTTA
CCAATGCTTAATCAGTGAGGCACCTATCTCAGCGATCTGTCTATTTCGTTCATCCATAGTTGCCTGACTC
CCCGTCGTGTAGATAACTACGATACGGGAGGGCTTACCATCTGGCCCCAGTGCTGCAATGATACCGCGAG
ACCCACGCTCACCGGCTCCAGATTTATCAGCAATAAACCAGCCAGCCGGAAGGGCCGAGCGCAGAAGTGG
TCCTGCAACTTTATCCGCCTCCATCCAGTCTATTAATTGTTGCCGGGAAGCTAGAGTAAGTAGTTCGCCA
GTTAATAGTTTGCGCAACGTTGTTGCCATTGCTACAGGCATCGTGGTGTCACGCTCGTCGTTTGGTATGG
CTTCATTCAGCTCCGGTTCCCAACGATCAAGGCGAGTTACATGATCCCCCATGTTGTGCAAAAAAGCGGT
TAGCTCCTTCGGTCCTCCGATCGTTGTCAGAAGTAAGTTGGCCGCAGTGTTATCACTCATGGTTATGGCA
GCACTGCATAATTCTCTTACTGTCATGCCATCCGTAAGATGCTTTTCTGTGACTGGTGAGTACTCAACCA
AGTCATTCTGAGAATAGTGTATGCGGCGACCGAGTTGCTCTTGCCCGGCGTCAATACGGGATAATACCGC
GCCACATAGCAGAACTTTAAAAGTGCTCATCATTGGAAAACGTTCTTCGGGGCGAAAACTCTCAAGGATC
TTACCGCTGTTGAGATCCAGTTCGATGTAACCCACTCGTGCACCCAACTGATCTTCAGCATCTTTTACTT
TCACCAGCGTTTCTGGGTGAGCAAAAACAGGAAGGCAAAATGCCGCAAAAAAGGGAATAAGGGCGACACG
GAAATGTTGAATACTCATACTCTTCCTTTTTCAATATTATTGAAGCATTTATCAGGGTTATTGTCTCATG
AGCGGATACATATTTGAATGTATTTAGAAAAATAAACAAATAGGGGTTCCGCGCACATTTCCCCGAAAAG
TGCCACCTGCAAGCTTGGCTGTGGAAT
Features (pLannotate 1.2.2; 8 found; start..end, strand, type, name):
      1..330     +  promoter       SV40 promoter: SV40 enhancer and early promoter
    346..614     +  LTR            5' LTR (truncated): truncated 5' long terminal repeat (LTR) from human T-cell leukemia virus (HTLV) type 1
    644..740     +  intron         SV40 intron: modified SV40 intron with splice donor and acceptor sites
   1040..2167    +  CDS            CCAP-R (fragment): CCAPR_DROME - Also known as CcapR. Experimental evidence at transcript level: Swiss-Prot protein existence level 2. Binds to the cardioactive peptide (CCAP), which is a neuropeptide. From Drosophila melanogaster (Fruit fly).
   2255..2389    +  polyA_signal   SV40 poly(A) signal: SV40 polyadenylation signal
   2599..3187    -  rep_origin     ori: high-copy-number ColE1/pMB1/pBR322/pUC origin of replication
   3358..4218    -  CDS            AmpR: β-lactamase; bla; confers resistance to ampicillin, carbenicillin, and related antibiotics
   4219..4323    -  promoter       AmpR promoter: bla
