[The description below was written by a language model from this plasmid's Addgene catalogue record and pLannotate feature annotations shown in this document.]
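Description:
LOC5570884 Cardioacceleratory peptide receptor is a mammalian expression plasmid built on the pME18s backbone that carries the coding sequence of an Aedes aegypti neuropeptide receptor gene (LOC5570884, also recorded as AAEL008652 and GPRVPR1). In bacteria it is maintained by a high-copy ColE1/pUC-type origin and selected through the β-lactamase (AmpR) gene with its native bla promoter. No mammalian selection marker appears in the annotated 4,367 nt sequence, which fits transient rather than stable expression.

Expression is driven by the composite promoter arrangement characteristic of this backbone. An SV40 enhancer and early promoter is followed by a truncated HTLV-1 5' LTR segment, then by a modified SV40 intron with splice donor and acceptor sites. Together these elements boost transcription and transcript processing in mammalian cells. The receptor open reading frame lies downstream and is terminated by an SV40 polyadenylation signal. The automated annotation labels the insert as a fragment of Drosophila melanogaster CCAP-R, the receptor for the cardioactive neuropeptide CCAP. This reflects homology-based matching to the fly protein; the catalogue fields identify the insert as the mosquito gene. No epitope tags or reporters are annotated. The record is inconsistent about assembly: the cloning method field says Gateway, while the depositor comment says the coding sequence was inserted using NotI and XhoI sites.

The stated purpose is to express the Ae. aegypti receptor in mammalian cells. The associated publication concerns small-molecule agonists of a mosquito neuropeptide Y receptor, but the record does not spell out this particular receptor's role in that work.
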