Addgene plasmid #115373: LOC5570884 Cardioacceleratory peptide receptor
Purpose: Expresses Ae. aegypti receptor in mammalian cells
Depositing lab: Leslie Vosshall. Depositing organization: Rockefeller University. Publication: Small-Molecule Agonists of Ae. aegypti Neuropeptide Y Receptor Block Mosquito Biting. Duvall LB, Ramos-Espiritu L, Barsoum KE, Glickman JF, Vosshall LB. Cell. 2019 Feb 7;176(4):687-701.e5. doi: 10.1016/j.cell.2018.12.004. PubMed 30735632.
Backbone
  Vector backbone: pME18s
  Vector type: Mammalian Expression
Growth in bacteria
  Bacterial resistance: Ampicillin, 100 μg/mL
  Growth temperature: 37°C
  Growth strain: DH5alpha
  Copy number: High Copy
Gene/Insert
  Gene/Insert name: LOC5570884 Cardioacceleratory peptide receptor
  Species: Aedes aegypti
  Entrez Gene: LOC5570884 (a.k.a. AaeL_AAEL008652, AAEL008652, GPRVPR1)
  Cloning method: Gateway Cloning
Terms and licenses: Academic/Nonprofit Terms; Industry Terms: Not Available to Industry
Depositor comments: The neuropeptide CDS was inserted into the pME18s plasmid using NotI and XhoI sites.
How to cite: LOC5570884 Cardioacceleratory peptide receptor was a gift from Leslie Vosshall (Addgene plasmid # 115373 ; http://n2t.net/addgene:115373 ; RRID:Addgene_115373)
