>Addgene plasmid #115373 | LOC5570884 Cardioacceleratory peptide receptor | depositor partial sequence | sequence record 217379 | neuropeptide CDS
ATGTATCTAGTTAAGGAAAACCTGGTGATAAGTGATGTGGAGGCGTCCTTGGGCACGGGACTCAAGGGCG
ATGAACTGCTGGGAAACCCATTTACCACTACGACTGGCGAAATGCGGCTCGGGACGGAACAGCTGGAGCT
CAACAGTACCGAATACGGGTCGAATGATGTGCAACTGTCCAGCATGGATGAAAGTGCCCTGAGGACAAAC
GACACGACTCTCAACAGCACCGAGCAAGTGATTGATAGCTTCTACTTTTACGAGACTGAACAATTTGCAG
TATTATGGATTCTATTTATAGTGATTGTACTAGGGAACTTGGCTGTGCTGGTGACGTTGTTCATGAACAA
GAACCGGAAATCGAGAATGAATTTCTTCATCAAGCAACTTGCCATCGCAGATCTCAGCGTTGGACTGCTG
AGCGTGCTGACGGATATCGTGCAGAGGATTACCATTTCCTGGCTGGCGGGCAATGTGGCCTGCAAAGTGA
TACGTTTTATCCAGGTGTGGGTCACGTACGCATCCACCTACGTTTTGGTGGCCCTCAGCATCGACCGATA
CGATGCAATAACTCATCCGATGAACTTTTCCGGATGCTGGAAGAGAGCTAGAAGACTGGTGGGAGCTGCG
TGGGGTTTCAGCGCTATATTTTCTTCGCCCATGTTCTATCTGTACGAGGAACGTGTCATTCAAGATCAAC
TTCAATGTTGGATTGACCTGGGTAACGCACTTCGGTGGCAGCTTTACATGTGTTGGGTGGCCACTTCGCT
GTTTGTGATACCAGCCTTCATCATTTCGGCTTGTTATGTGATAATCATCAAAACCATTTGGTCAAAAGGT
TCGGTACTCGGTCCGGTTGGTGGAAAATACCGATACCGAAACGGAAGTGCCGAGCTGGCGAGGCGGAGGG
CCAGTTCCCGTGGCATCATCCCGAAGGCAAAAGTGAAAACCGTCAAAATGACCATCGTTATCGTGATCGT
GTTTGTACTCTGCTGGTCACCGTACATCGTGTTCGATTTGCTACAGGTCTTCGAGCAAATTCCGAAAACT
CAAACCAACATCGCCATCGCGACCTTCATCCAAAGTCTGGCGCCGCTCAACTCAGCAGCTAATCCGCTGA
TCTACTGCCTTTTCTCGACGCACTTCGTCAAAACGTTAAAAAGACTGCCTCCATTTCGATGGCTTTTCTC
GTCCGGACTTTGTGGGTCTCCGCCGGATGAGGTCGTGTCTCACAATGGCAGTGGGCAAACGAGTAGCAGT
CGACTACGGAATCATCACAGCAGCGATTCGATGCGAACTCTCACCACTTCGCTAACGACCTCCACTCGAA
GGCCAGCCACCATCATTCGAACGTCTAGGGTAATTATTTAG
